Addgene plasmid #89088: pCMV-hARdelta120-472
Purpose: mammalian expression of human androgen receptor with deletion of 120-472 amino acid residues
Depositing lab: Elizabeth Wilson. Depositing organization: University of North Carolina at Chapel Hill. Publication: Epidermal-growth-factor-dependent phosphorylation and ubiquitinylation of MAGE-11 regulates its interaction with the androgen receptor. Bai S, Wilson EM. Mol Cell Biol. 2008 Mar;28(6):1947-63. doi: 10.1128/MCB.01672-07. Epub 2008 Jan 22. PubMed 18212060.
Backbone
  Vector backbone: pCMV5
  Vector type: Mammalian Expression
Growth in bacteria
  Bacterial resistance: Ampicillin, 100 μg/mL
  Growth temperature: 37°C
  Growth strain: DH5alpha
  Copy number: High Copy
Gene/Insert
  Gene/Insert name: hAR-120-472 N-term deletion
  Species: H. sapiens (human)
  Mutation: hAR-120-472
  Entrez Gene: AR (a.k.a. AIS, AR8, DHTR, HUMARA, HYSP1, KD, NR3C4, SBMA, SMAX1, TFM)
  Promoter: CMV
  Cloning method: Restriction Enzyme; 5′ cloning site unknown (unknown if destroyed); 3′ cloning site unknown (unknown if destroyed)
  Sequencing primers: 5′ CMV-F
Terms and licenses: Academic/Nonprofit Terms; Industry Terms: Not Available to Industry
How to cite: pCMV-hARdelta120-472 was a gift from Elizabeth Wilson (Addgene plasmid # 89088 ; http://n2t.net/addgene:89088 ; RRID:Addgene_89088)
