[The description below was written by a language model from this plasmid's Addgene catalogue record and pLannotate feature annotations shown in this document.]
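Description:
pCMV-hARdelta120-472 is a mammalian expression plasmid built on the pCMV5 backbone that encodes a human androgen receptor (AR, NR3C4) lacking amino acid residues 120–472, an internal deletion within the N-terminal region of the receptor. The sequenced plasmid is about 6.7 kb. In bacteria it is maintained at high copy through a ColE1/pUC-type origin and selected with ampicillin via the β-lactamase gene and its native promoter. An f1 phage origin is also present, which in principle permits single-stranded DNA production. Residual lac promoter/operator, lacI and lacZα fragments and a T7 promoter are cloning-vector remnants rather than functional parts of the expression unit.

The AR coding sequence sits downstream of the human cytomegalovirus immediate early enhancer and promoter, which drive strong constitutive transcription in mammalian cells, and is followed by a fragment of a pUC-type multiple cloning site and the human growth hormone polyadenylation signal. The automated annotation matched the open reading frame, roughly 1.7 kb, to a chimpanzee AR reference entry as a fragment. This reflects close sequence similarity and the shortened insert, since the catalogue record gives the species as human. An SV40 enhancer/early promoter region lies after the polyadenylation signal. This region normally includes the SV40 origin, which can support episomal replication in cells expressing large T antigen. No epitope tag, reporter or mammalian selection marker is annotated, and the restriction sites used for cloning are not recorded. The associated publication concerns the interaction of MAGE-11 with the androgen receptor, so this deletion mutant is suited to transient transfection studies that map which N-terminal AR regions are needed for such interactions and for receptor activity.
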