Features (pLannotate 1.2.2; 16 found; start..end, strand, type, name):
      1..380     +  enhancer       CMV enhancer: human cytomegalovirus immediate early enhancer
    382..581     +  promoter       CMV promoter: human cytomegalovirus (CMV) immediate early promoter
    826..2535    +  CDS            AR (fragment): ANDR_PANTR - Also known as NR3C4. Experimental evidence at protein level: Swiss-Prot protein existence level 1. Steroid hormone receptors are ligand-activated transcription factors that regulate eukaryotic gene expression and affect cellular proliferation and differentiation in target tissues. Transcription factor activity is modulated by bound coactivator and corepressor proteins like ZBTB7A that recruits NCOR1 and NCOR2 to the androgen response elements/ARE on target genes, negatively regulating androgen receptor signaling and androgen-induced cell proliferation. Transcription activation is
   2668..2703    -  misc_feature   MCS (fragment): pUC18/19 multiple cloning site
   2704..3326    +  polyA_signal   hGH poly(A) signal: human growth hormone polyadenylation signal
   3355..3684    +  promoter       SV40 promoter: SV40 enhancer and early promoter
   3723..3741    -  promoter       T7 promoter: promoter for bacteriophage T7 RNA polymerase
   3779..3795    -  protein_bind   lac operator: The lac repressor binds to the lac operator to inhibit transcription in E. coli. This inhibition can be relieved by adding lactose or isopropyl-β-D-thiogalactopyranoside (IPTG). lac repressor encoded by lacI
   3803..3833    -  promoter       lac promoter: promoter for the E. coli lac operon
   3848..3869    -  protein_bind   CAP binding site: CAP binding activates transcription in the presence of cAMP. E. coli catabolite activator protein
   3882..3974    -  CDS            lacI (fragment): lac repressor; lacI; The lac repressor binds to the lac operator to inhibit transcription in E. coli. This inhibition can be relieved by adding lactose or isopropyl-β-D-thiogalactopyranoside (IPTG).
   4157..4745    -  rep_origin     ori: high-copy-number ColE1/pMB1/pBR322/pUC origin of replication
   4916..5776    -  CDS            AmpR: β-lactamase; bla; confers resistance to ampicillin, carbenicillin, and related antibiotics
   5777..5881    -  promoter       AmpR promoter: bla
   5908..6336    +  rep_origin     f1 ori (sequence partly withheld): f1 bacteriophage origin of replication; arrow indicates direction of (+) strand synthesis
   6367..6521    -  CDS            lacZα (fragment): LacZα fragment of β-galactosidase; lacZ fragment
>Addgene plasmid #89088 | pCMV-hARdelta120-472 | addgene full sequence | sequence record 176127 | Addgene NGS Result
GACATTGATTATTGACTAGTTATTAATAGTAATCAATTACGGGGTCATTAGTTCATAGCCCATATATGGA
GTTCCGCGTTACATAACTTACGGTAAATGGCCCGCCTGGCTGACCGCCCAACGACCCCCGCCCATTGACG
TCAATAATGACGTATGTTCCCATAGTAACGCCAATAGGGACTTTCCATTGACGTCAATGGGTGGAGTATT
TACGGTAAACTGCCCACTTGGCAGTACATCAAGTGTATCATATGCCAAGTCCGCCCCCTATTGACGTCAA
TGACGGTAAATGGCCCGCCTGGCATTATGCCCAGTACATGACCTTACGGGACTTTCCTACTTGGCAGTAC
ATCTACGTATTAGTCATCGCTATTACCATGGTGATGCGGTTTTGGCAGTACACCAATGGGCGTGGATAGC
GGTTTGACTCACGGGGATTTCCAAGTCTCCACCCCATTGACGTCAATGGGAGTTTGTTTTGGCACCAAAA
TCAACGGGACTTTCCAAAATGTCGTAATAACCCCGCCCCGTTGACGCAAATGGGCGGTAGGCGTGTACGG
TGGGAGGTCTATATAAGCAGAGCTCGTTTAGTGAACCGTCAGAATTCAGATCTGTCCACCGTGTGTCTTC
TTCTGCACGAGACTTTGAGGCTGTCAGAGCGCTTTTTGCGTGGTTGCTCCCGCAAGTTTCCTTCTCTGGA
GCTTCCCGCAGGTGGGCAGCTAGCTGCAGCGACTACCGCATCATCACAGCCTGTTGAACTCTTCTGAGCA
AGAGAAGGGGAGGCGGGGTAAGGGAAGTAGGTGGAAGATTCAGCCAAGCTCAAGGATGGAAGTGCAGTTA
GGGCTGGGAAGGGTCTACCCTCGGCCGCCGTCCAAGACCTACCGAGGAGCTTTCCAGAATCTGTTCCAGA
GCGTGCGCGAAGTGATCCAGAACCCGGGCCCCAGGCACCCAGAGGCCGCGAGCGCAGCACCTCCCGGCGC
CAGTTTGCTGCTGCTGCAGCAGCAGCAGCAGCAGCAGCAGCAGCAGCAGCAGCAGCAGCAGCAGCAGCAG
CAGCAGCAGCAGCAGCAGCAAGAGACTAGCCCCAGGCAGCAGCAGCAGCAGCAGGGTGAGGATGGTTCTC
CCCAAGCCCATCGTAGAGGCCCCACAGGCTACCTGGTCCTGGATGAGGAACAGCAACCTTCACAGCCGCA
GTCGGAGGCGGGAGCTGTAGCCCCCTACGGCTACACTCGGCCCCCTCAGGGGCTGGCGGGCCAGGAAAGC
GACTTCACCGCACCTGATGTGTGGTACCCTGGCGGCATGGTGAGCAGAGTGCCCTATCCCAGTCCCACTT
GTGTCAAAAGCGAAATGGGCCCCTGGATGGATAGCTACTCCGGACCTTACGGGGACATGCGTTTGGAGAC
TGCCAGGGACCATGTTTTGCCCATTGACTATTACTTTCCACCCCAGAAGACCTGCCTGATCTGTGGAGAT
GAAGCTTCTGGGTGTCACTATGGAGCTCTCACATGTGGAAGCTGCAAGGTCTTCTTCAAAAGAGCCGCTG
AAGGGAAACAGAAGTACCTGTGCGCCAGCAGAAATGATTGCACTATTGATAAATTCCGAAGGAAAAATTG
TCCATCTTGTCGTCTTCGGAAATGTTATGAAGCAGGGATGACTCTGGGAGCCCGGAAGCTGAAGAAACTT
GGTAATCTGAAACTACAGGAGGAAGGAGAGGCTTCCAGCACCACCAGCCCCACTGAGGAGACAACCCAGA
AGCTGACAGTGTCACACATTGAAGGCTATGAATGTCAGCCCATCTTTCTGAATGTCCTGGAAGCCATTGA
GCCAGGTGTAGTGTGTGCTGGACACGACAACAACCAGCCCGACTCCTTTGCAGCCTTGCTCTCTAGCCTC
AATGAACTGGGAGAGAGACAGCTTGTACACGTGGTCAAGTGGGCCAAGGCCTTGCCTGGCTTCCGCAACT
TACACGTGGACGACCAGATGGCTGTCATTCAGTACTCCTGGATGGGGCTCATGGTGTTTGCCATGGGCTG
GCGATCCTTCACCAATGTCAACTCCAGGATGCTCTACTTCGCCCCTGATCTGGTTTTCAATGAGTACCGC
ATGCACAAGTCCCGGATGTACAGCCAGTGTGTCCGAATGAGGCACCTCTCTCAAGAGTTTGGATGGCTCC
AAATCACCCCCCAGGAATTCCTGTGCATGAAAGCACTGCTACTCTTCAGCATTATTCCAGTGGATGGGCT
GAAAAATCAAAAATTCTTTGATGAACTTCGAATGAACTACATCAAGGAACTCGATCGTATCATTGCATGC
AAAAGAAAAAATCCCACATCCTGCTCAAGACGCTTCTACCAGCTCACCAAGCTCCTGGACTCCGTGCAGC
CTATTGCGAGAGAGCTGCATCAGTTCACTTTTGACCTGCTAATCAAGTCACACATGGTGAGCGTGGACTT
TCCGGAAATGATGGCAGAGATCATCTCTGTGCAAGTGCCCAAGATCCTTTCTGGGAAAGTCAAGCCCATC
TATTTCCACACCCAGTGAAGCATTGGAAACCCTATTTCCCCACCCCAGCTCATGCCCCCTTTCAGATGTC
TTCTGCCTGTTATAACTCTGCACTACTCCTCTGCAGTGCCTTGGGGAATTTCCTCTATTGATGTACAGTC
TGTCATGAGCTTGCATGCCTGCAGGTCGACTCTAGAGGATCCCGGGTGGCATCCCTGTGACCCCTCCCCA
GTGCCTCTCCTGGCCCTGGAAGTTGCCACTCCAGTGCCCACCAGCCTTGTCCTAATAAAATTAAGTTGCA
TCATTTTGTCTGACTAGGTGTCCTTCTATAATATTATGGGGTGGAGGGGGGTGGTATGGAGCAAGGGGCA
AGTTGGGAAGACAACCTGTAGGGCCTGCGGGGTCTATTGGGAACCAAGCTGGAGTGCAGTGGCACAATCT
TGGCTCACTGCAATCTCCGCCTCCTGGGTTCAAGCGATTCTCCTGCCTCAGCCTCCCGAGTTGTTGGGAT
TCCAGGCATGCATGACCAGGCTCAGCTAATTTTTGTTTTTTTGGTAGAGACGGGGTTTCACCATATTGGC
CAGGCTGGTCTCCAACTCCTAATCTCAGGTGATCTACCCACCTTGGCCTCCCAAATTGCTGGGATTACAG
GCGTGAACCACTGCTCCCTTCCCTGTCCTTCTGATTTTAAAATAACTATACCAGCAGGAGGACGTCCAGA
CACAGCATAGGCTACCTGGCCATGCCCAACCGGTGGGACATTTGAGTTGCTTGCTTGGCACTGTCCTCTC
ATGCGTTGGGTCCACTCAGTAGATGCCTGTTGAATTGGGTACGCGGCCAGCTTGGCTGTGGAATGTGTGT
CAGTTAGGGTGTGGAAAGTCCCCAGGCTCCCCAGCAGGCAGAAGTATGCAAAGCATGCATCTCAATTAGT
CAGCAACCAGGTGTGGAAAGTCCCCAGGCTCCCCAGCAGGCAGAAGTATGCAAAGCATGCATCTCAATTA
GTCAGCAACCATAGTCCCGCCCCTAACTCCGCCCATCCCGCCCCTAACTCCGCCCAGTTCCGCCCATTCT
CCGCCCCATGGCTGACTAATTTTTTTTATTTATGCAGAGGCCGAGGCCGCCTCGGCCTCTGAGCTATTCC
AGAAGTAGTGAGGAGGCTTTTTTGGAGGCCTAGGCTTTTGCAAAAAGCTCCTCGAGGAACTGAAAAACCA
GAAAGTTAATTCCCTATAGTGAGTCGTATTAAATTCGTAATCATGTCATAGCTGTTTCCTGTGTGAAATT
GTTATCCGCTCACAATTCCACACAACATACGAGCCGGAAGCATAAAGTGTAAAGCCTGGGGTGCCTAATG
AGTGAGCTAACTCACATTAATTGCGTTGCGCTCACTGCCCGCTTTCCAGTCGGGAAACCTGTCGTGCCAG
CTGCATTAATGAATCGGCCAACGCGCGGGGAGAGGCGGTTTGCGTATTGGGCGCTCTTCCGCTTCCTCGC
TCACTGACTCGCTGCGCTCGGTCGTTCGGCTGCGGCGAGCGGTATCAGCTCACTCAAAGGCGGTAATACG
GTTATCCACAGAATCAGGGGATAACGCAGGAAAGAACATGTGAGCAAAAGGCCAGCAAAAGGCCAGGAAC
CGTAAAAAGGCCGCGTTGCTGGCGTTTTTCCATAGGCTCCGCCCCCCTGACGAGCATCACAAAAATCGAC
GCTCAAGTCAGAGGTGGCGAAACCCGACAGGACTATAAAGATACCAGGCGTTTCCCCCTGGAAGCTCCCT
CGTGCGCTCTCCTGTTCCGACCCTGCCGCTTACCGGATACCTGTCCGCCTTTCTCCCTTCGGGAAGCGTG
GCGCTTTCTCATAGCTCACGCTGTAGGTATCTCAGTTCGGTGTAGGTCGTTCGCTCCAAGCTGGGCTGTG
TGCACGAACCCCCCGTTCAGCCCGACCGCTGCGCCTTATCCGGTAACTATCGTCTTGAGTCCAACCCGGT
AAGACACGACTTATCGCCACTGGCAGCAGCCACTGGTAACAGGATTAGCAGAGCGAGGTATGTAGGCGGT
GCTACAGAGTTCTTGAAGTGGTGGCCTAACTACGGCTACACTAGAAGAACAGTATTTGGTATCTGCGCTC
TGCTGAAGCCAGTTACCTTCGGAAAAAGAGTTGGTAGCTCTTGATCCGGCAAACAAACCACCGCTGGTAG
CGGTGGTTTTTTTGTTTGCAAGCAGCAGATTACGCGCAGAAAAAAAGGATCTCAAGAAGATCCTTTGATC
TTTTCTACGGGGTCTGACGCTCAGTGGAACGAAAACTCACGTTAAGGGATTTTGGTCATGAGATTATCAA
AAAGGATCTTCACCTAGATCCTTTTAAATTAAAAATGAAGTTTTAAATCAATCTAAAGTATATATGAGTA
AACTTGGTCTGACAGTTACCAATGCTTAATCAGTGAGGCACCTATCTCAGCGATCTGTCTATTTCGTTCA
TCCATAGTTGCCTGACTCCCCGTCGTGTAGATAACTACGATACGGGAGGGCTTACCATCTGGCCCCAGTG
CTGCAATGATACCGCGAGACCCACGCTCACCGGCTCCAGATTTATCAGCAATAAACCAGCCAGCCGGAAG
GGCCGAGCGCAGAAGTGGTCCTGCAACTTTATCCGCCTCCATCCAGTCTATTAATTGTTGCCGGGAAGCT
AGAGTAAGTAGTTCGCCAGTTAATAGTTTGCGCAACGTTGTTGCCATTGCTACAGGCATCGTGGTGTCAC
GCTCGTCGTTTGGTATGGCTTCATTCAGCTCCGGTTCCCAACGATCAAGGCGAGTTACATGATCCCCCAT
GTTGTGCAAAAAAGCGGTTAGCTCCTTCGGTCCTCCGATCGTTGTCAGAAGTAAGTTGGCCGCAGTGTTA
TCACTCATGGTTATGGCAGCACTGCATAATTCTCTTACTGTCATGCCATCCGTAAGATGCTTTTCTGTGA
CTGGTGAGTACTCAACCAAGTCATTCTGAGAATAGTGTATGCGGCGACCGAGTTGCTCTTGCCCGGCGTC
AATACGGGATAATACCGCGCCACATAGCAGAACTTTAAAAGTGCTCATCATTGGAAAACGTTCTTCGGGG
CGAAAACTCTCAAGGATCTTACCGCTGTTGAGATCCAGTTCGATGTAACCCACTCGTGCACCCAACTGAT
CTTCAGCATCTTTTACTTTCACCAGCGTTTCTGGGTGAGCAAAAACAGGAAGGCAAAATGCCGCAAAAAA
GGGAATAAGGGCGACACGGAAATGTTGAATACTCATACTCTTCCTTTTTCAATATTATTGAAGCATTTAT
CAGGGTTATTGTCTCATGAGCGGATACATATTTGAATGTATTTAGAAAAATAAACAAATAGGGGTTCCGC
GCACATTTCCCCGAAAAGTGCCACCTG
[124 nt withheld, positions 5908-6031]
C
[91 nt withheld, positions 6033-6123]
A
[49 nt withheld, positions 6125-6173]
CCTTTGACGTTGGAGTCCACGTTCTTT
[37 nt withheld, positions 6201-6237]
ACCCTATCTCGGTCTATTCTTTTGATTTATAAGGGATTTTGCCGATTTCGGCCTATTGGTTAAAAAATGA
GCTGATTTAACAAAAATTTAACGCGAATTTTAACAAAATATTAACGCTTACAATTTCCATTCGCCATTCA
GGCTGCGCAACTGTTGGGAAGGGCGATCGGTGCGGGCCTCTTCGCTATTACGCCAGCTGGCGAAAGGGGG
ATGTGCTGCAAGGCGATTAAGTTGGGTAACGCCAGGGTTTTCCCAGTCACGACGTTGTAAAACGACGGCC
AGTGCCAAGCTGATCTATACATTGAATCAATATTGGCAATTAGCCATATTAGTCATTGGTTATATAGCAT
AAATCAATATTGGCTATTGGCCATTGCATACGTTGTATCTATATCATAATATGTACATTTATATTGGCTC
ATGTCCAATATGACCGCCATGTT
